Addgene plasmid #42127: pQC_HA-p115 TEV-Myc #77#407
Depositing lab: Ayano Satoh. Depositing organization: Okayama University. Publication: Detection of in situ cleaved p115 with the cut specific antibodies in rapid protein inactivation system by tobacco etch viral protease cleavage. Koreishi M, Honjo Y, Satoh A. Antibody Technology Journal. 2011;1:5-11 10.2147/ANTI.S22825.
Backbone
  Vector backbone: pQCXIN
  Backbone manufacturer: Clontech
  Backbone size w/o insert (bp): 7200
  Vector type: Mammalian Expression, Retroviral
  Selectable markers: Neomycin (select with G418)
Growth in bacteria
  Bacterial resistance: Ampicillin, 100 μg/mL
  Growth temperature: 37°C
  Growth strain: XL1 Blue
  Copy number: High Copy
Gene/Insert
  Gene/Insert name: p115
  Species: B. taurus (bovine)
  Insert size (bp): 2200
  Mutation: inserted ENLYFQ b/w 886 and 887
  Promoter: CMV
  Tag / fusion protein: Myc (C terminal on insert); HA (N terminal on insert)
  Cloning method: Restriction Enzyme; 5′ cloning site EcoRI (not destroyed); 3′ cloning site EcoRI (not destroyed)
  Sequencing primers: 5′ CMV-F; 3′ N/A
Terms and licenses: Academic/Nonprofit Terms; Industry Terms: Not Available to Industry
How to cite: pQC_HA-p115 TEV-Myc #77#407 was a gift from Ayano Satoh (Addgene plasmid # 42127 ; http://n2t.net/addgene:42127 ; RRID:Addgene_42127)
