[The description below was written by a language model from this plasmid's Addgene catalogue record.]
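Description:
pQC_HA-p115 TEV-Myc #77#407 is a retroviral mammalian expression plasmid built on the Clontech pQCXIN backbone (about 7.2 kb without insert). It is propagated in E. coli as a high-copy plasmid under ampicillin selection. After delivery to mammalian cells, transduced or transfected cells can be selected with G418 through the neomycin resistance marker. pQCXIN is generally known as a self-inactivating bicistronic vector in which the gene of interest and the neomycin marker are linked by an IRES. No feature table is supplied here, so the LTRs, packaging signal and IRES cannot be confirmed from this record.

The payload is bovine (B. taurus) p115, a Golgi vesicle-tethering factor. It is listed as an insert of roughly 2.2 kb, cloned at EcoRI sites on both sides and expressed from a CMV promoter. The protein carries an N-terminal HA tag and a C-terminal Myc tag. A tobacco etch virus (TEV) protease recognition motif has been inserted between residues 886 and 887. This design makes the protein conditionally cleavable: when TEV protease is supplied in the same cells, p115 is cut at the engineered site. The cut separates the HA-tagged N-terminal portion from the short Myc-tagged C-terminal fragment, and each piece can be followed with its own tag.

According to the associated publication title, the construct belongs to a rapid protein inactivation system based on TEV protease cleavage. In that work, cleaved p115 was detected in situ with cut-specific antibodies. It therefore suits stable expression of a cleavable p115 for acute loss-of-function studies.
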