>Addgene plasmid #42127 | pQC_HA-p115 TEV-Myc #77#407 | addgene partial sequence | sequence record 57408 | LNCX 5'-AGCTCGTTTAGTGAACCGTCAGATC-3'
TCCACGCCTGGTTTTGACCTCCATAGAAGACACCGGGACCGATCCAGCCTCCGCGGCCGGGAACGGTGCA
TTGGAACGGACCTGCAGGAATTGATCCGCGGCCGCACCGGTAGGCCTCGTACGCTTAATTAACGGATCCG
GAATTCGCCCTTGCCATGGCCTACCCATACGACGTCCCAGACTACGCTAATTTCCTCCGCGGGGTTATGG
GGGGTCAGAGTGCCGGACCCCAGCACACAGAAGCCGAGACGATTCAAAAGCTTTGTGACAGAGTAGCTTC
ATCTACTTTATTGGATGACCGAAGAAATGCTGTGCGAGCTCTCAAATCATTATCTAAGAAATATCGCTTG
GAAGTGGGTATTCAAGCTATGGAACATCTTATCCATGTTTTACAAACAGATCGTTCGGATTCTGAAATAA
TAGGTTATGCTTTGGACACATTGTATAATATAATATCTAATGATGAAGAGGAAGAAGTAGAAGAAAACTC
CACAAGGCAGAGTGAGGATTTGGGAAGCCAGTTTACAGAAATTTTCATTAAGCAGCAAGAAAATGTCACT
CTTCTCTTATCTTTATTGGAGGAGTTTGATTTCCATGTCCGCTGGCCTGGCGTGAAGCTTCTTACTTCTC
TTTTAAAACAACTAGGGCCTCAGGTTCAGCAAATTATTTTAGTCAGTCCCATGGGTGTTTCAAGATTGAT
GGACTTATTAGCAGATTCCAGGGAAGTTATACGTAATGATGGCGTCTTACTACTGCAGGCACTAACAAGA
AGCAATGGAGCAATCCAGAAAATTGTTGCTTTTGAAAATGCTTTTGAGAGACTACTGGACATTATTACAG
AGGAGGGAAACAGTGATGGAGGTATAGTCGTAGAAGATTGTCTGATTCTGCTCCAAAACTTGTTAAAAAA
CAACAACTCCAATC
