>Addgene plasmid #42127 | pQC_HA-p115 TEV-Myc #77#407 | addgene partial sequence | sequence record 58155 | Neo-R 5'-GCCCAGTCATAGCCGAATAG-3'
ACTGCGTGCATCCATCTTGTTCAGCCATGGTTGTGGCAAGCTTATCATCGTGTTTTTCAAAGGAAAACCA
CGTCCCCGTGGTTCGGGGGGCCTAGACGTTTTTTTAACCTCGACTAAACACATGTAAAGCATGTGCACCG
AGGCCCCAGATCAGATCCCATACAATGGGGTACCTTCTGGGCATCCTTCAGCCCCTTGTTGAATACGCTT
GAGGAGAGCCATTTGACTCTTTCCACAACTATCCAACTCACAACGTGGCACTGGGGTTGTGCCGCCTTTG
CAGGTGTATCTTATACACGTGGCTTTTGGCCGCAGAGGCACCTGTCGCCAGGTGGGGGGTTCCGCTGCCT
GCAAAGGGTCGCTACAGACGTTGTTTGTCTTCAAGAAGCTTCCAGAGGAACTGCTTCCTTCACGACATTC
AACAGACCTTGCATTCCTTTGGCGAGAGGGGAAAGACCCCTAGGAATGCTCGTCAAGAAGACAGGGCCAG
GTTTCCGGGCCCTCACATTGCCAAAAGACGGCAATATGGTGGAAAATAACATATAGACAAACGCACACCG
GCCTTATTCCAAGCGGCTTCGGCCAGTAACGTTAGGGGGGGGGGAGGGAGAGG
