>Addgene plasmid #42127 | pQC_HA-p115 TEV-Myc #77#407 | addgene partial sequence | sequence record 67686 | b115-F 5'-gaatccggagaccaagatga-3'
AGATGATGGCAAGGGAGCAGGGTCATATCGAACAAAAACTCATCTCAGAAGAGGATCTGTAAAAGGGCGA
ATTCCGCCTTGCCATGGCCTACCCATACGACGTCCCAGACTACGCTAATTTCCTCCGCGGGGTTATGGGG
GGTCAGAGTGCCGGACCCCAGCACACAGAAGCCGAGACGATTCAAAAGCTTTGTGACAGAGTAGCTTCAT
CTACTTTATTGGATGACCGAAGAAATGCTGTGCGAGCTCTCAAATCATTATCTAAGAAATATCGCTTGGA
AGTGGGTATTCAAGCTATGGAACATCTTATCCATGTTTTACAAACAGATCGTTCGGATTCTGAAATAATA
GGTTATGCTTTGGACACATTGTATAATATAATATCTAATGATGAAGAGGAAGAAGTAGAAGAAAACTCCA
CAAGGCAGAGTGAGGATTTGGGAAGCCAGTTTACAGAAATTTTCATTAAGCAGCAAGAAAATGTCACTCT
TCTCTTATCTTTATTGGAGGAGTTTGATTTCCATGTCCGCTGGCCTGGCGTGAAGCTTCTTACTTCTCTT
TTAAAACAACTAGGGCCTCAGGTTCAGCAAATTATTTTAGTCAGTCCCATGGGTGTTTCAAGATTGATGG
ACTTATTAGCAGATTCCAGGGAAGTTATACGTAATGATGGCGTCTTACTACTGCAGGCACTAACAAGAAG
CAATGGAGCAATCCAGAAAATTGTTGCTTTTGAAAATGCTTTTGAGAGACTACTGGACATTATTACAGAG
GAGGGAAACAGTGATGGAGGTATAGTCGTAGAAGATTGTCTGATTCTGCTCCAAAACTTGTTAAAAAACA
ACAACTCCAATCAAAATTTTTTTAAAGAAGGCTCATATATTCAGCGTATGAAA
